>Addgene plasmid #112819 | pSMF2 | depositor full sequence | sequence record 212613 | pSMF2 full sequence
GACGAAAGGGCCTCGTGATACGCCTATTTTTATAGGTTAATGTCATGATAATAATGGTTTCTTAGGACGG
ATCGCTTGCCTGTAACTTACACGCGCCTCGTATCTTTTAATGATGGAATAATTTGGGAATTTACTCTGTG
TTTATTTATTTTTATGTTTTGTATTTGGATTTTAGAAAGTAAATAAAGAAGGTAGAAGAGTTACGGAATG
AAGAAAAAAAAATAAACAAAGGTTTAAAAAATTTCAACAAAAAGCGTACTTTACATATATATTTATTAGA
CAAGAAAAGCAGATTAAATAGATATACATTCGATTAACGATAAGTAAAATGTAAAATCACAGGATTTTCG
TGTGTGGTCTTCTACACAGACAAGATGAAACAATTCGGCATTAATACCTGAGAGCAGGAAGAGCAAGATA
AAAGGTAGTATTTGTTGGCGATCCCCCTAGAGTCTTTTACATCTTCGGAAAACAAAAACTATTTTTTCTT
TAATTTCTTTTTTTACTTTCTATTTTTAATTTATATATTTATATTAAAAAATTTAAATTATAATTATTTT
TATAGCACGTGATGAAAAGGACCCAGGTGGCACTTTTCGGGGAAATGTGCGCGGAACCCCTATTTGTTTA
TTTTTCTAAATACATTCAAATATGTATCCGCTCATGAGACAATAACCCTGATAAATGCTTCAATAATATT
GAAAAAGGAAGAGTATGAGTATTCAACATTTCCGTGTCGCCCTTATTCCCTTTTTTGCGGCATTTTGCCT
TCCTGTTTTTGCTCACCCAGAAACGCTGGTGAAAGTAAAAGATGCTGAAGATCAGTTGGGTGCACGAGTG
GGTTACATCGAACTGGATCTCAACAGCGGTAAGATCCTTGAGAGTTTTCGCCCCGAAGAACGTTTTCCAA
TGATGAGCACTTTTAAAGTTCTGCTATGTGGCGCGGTATTATCCCGTATTGACGCCGGGCAAGAGCAACT
CGGTCGCCGCATACACTATTCTCAGAATGACTTGGTTGAGTACTCACCAGTCACAGAAAAGCATCTTACG
GATGGCATGACAGTAAGAGAATTATGCAGTGCTGCCATAACCATGAGTGATAACACTGCGGCCAACTTAC
TTCTGACAACGATCGGAGGACCGAAGGAGCTAACCGCTTTTTTGCACAACATGGGGGATCATGTAACTCG
CCTTGATCGTTGGGAACCGGAGCTGAATGAAGCCATACCAAACGACGAGCGTGACACCACGATGCCTGTA
GCAATGGCAACAACGTTGCGCAAACTATTAACTGGCGAACTACTTACTCTAGCTTCCCGGCAACAATTAA
TAGACTGGATGGAGGCGGATAAAGTTGCAGGACCACTTCTGCGCTCGGCCCTTCCGGCTGGCTGGTTTAT
TGCTGATAAATCTGGAGCCGGTGAGCGTGGGTCTCGCGGTATCATTGCAGCACTGGGGCCAGATGGTAAG
CCCTCCCGTATCGTAGTTATCTACACGACGGGGAGTCAGGCAACTATGGATGAACGAAATAGACAGATCG
CTGAGATAGGTGCCTCACTGATTAAGCATTGGTAACTGTCAGACCAAGTTTACTCATATATACTTTAGAT
TGATTTAAAACTTCATTTTTAATTTAAAAGGATCTAGGTGAAGATCCTTTTTGATAATCTCATGACCAAA
ATCCCTTAACGTGAGTTTTCGTTCCACTGAGCGTCAGACCCCGTAGAAAAGATCAAAGGATCTTCTTGAG
ATCCTTTTTTTCTGCGCGTAATCTGCTGCTTGCAAACAAAAAAACCACCGCTACCAGCGGTGGTTTGTTT
GCCGGATCAAGAGCTACCAACTCTTTTTCCGAAGGTAACTGGCTTCAGCAGAGCGCAGATACCAAATACT
GTCCTTCTAGTGTAGCCGTAGTTAGGCCACCACTTCAAGAACTCTGTAGCACCGCCTACATACCTCGCTC
TGCTAATCCTGTTACCAGTGGCTGCTGCCAGTGGCGATAAGTCGTGTCTTACCGGGTTGGACTCAAGACG
ATAGTTACCGGATAAGGCGCAGCGGTCGGGCTGAACGGGGGGTTCGTGCACACAGCCCAGCTTGGAGCGA
ACGACCTACACCGAACTGAGATACCTACAGCGTGAGCTATGAGAAAGCGCCACGCTTCCCGAAGGGAGAA
AGGCGGACAGGTATCCGGTAAGCGGCAGGGTCGGAACAGGAGAGCGCACGAGGGAGCTTCCAGGGGGAAA
CGCCTGGTATCTTTATAGTCCTGTCGGGTTTCGCCACCTCTGACTTGAGCGTCGATTTTTGTGATGCTCG
TCAGGGGGGCGGAGCCTATGGAAAAACGCCAGCAACGCGGCCTTTTTACGGTTCCTGGCCTTTTGCTGGC
CTTTTGCTCACATGTTCTTTCCTGCGTTATCCCCTGATTCTGTGGATAACCGTATTACCGCCTTTGAGTG
AGCTGATACCGCTCGCCGCAGCCGAACGACCGAGCGCAGCGAGTCAGTGAGCGAGGAAGCGGAAGAGCGC
CCAATACGCAAACCGCCTCTCCCCGCGCGTTGGCCGATTCATTAATGCAGCTGGCACGACAGGTTTCCCG
ACTGGAAAGCGGGCAGTGAGCGCAACGCAATTAATGTGAGTTACCTCACTCATTAGGCACCCCAGGCTTT
ACACTTTATGCTTCCGGCTCCTATGTTGTGTGGAATTGTGAGCGGATAACAATTTCACACAGGAAACAGC
TATGACCATGATTACGCCAAGCGCGTCTCGAGGAGCGTGCAGCACCATTCACCGCCAGCTTTGTATCGTC
CTTTAGAGTGCAGCAAGAACATTAATTGCTCTCACAGAGGTATCATAAGAACATCCGATTCGTTCATTAA
CTGAAATCATATCTGTGTTGTTCTGATCGACTCTCTTTGTTAGTTTTATCTTCCATTTTTTTTTATTCCT
TTCATTTTCCAATAAAATTTGAACAGGATCGATATAAACAGATAAAAACCCTCCAAAGTTAACCATTTGT
TTATATTTGCTTTTCTGCATAAGTTTTCCTAGCGAATTCCCTGATCAACTTTCAAGGAAAACTAAAACTA
CTGTATTATAAGAGGTTTTTTTTTTCATTCCAGATTAATTTTGAAATACGATATCCTCAAGTTTATCTAC
CAGAATATTTGACTAAGAAATCAAACTCTGTTAATAATAATATAATTATAAAAACCTCAACTAGAAACTC
CAAAAAAAAAAATTTACCATTTTTTACTTTCTATCCTTGTTAACCAAATTTCAAAAAAATTTTACCTTTT
CTTTTTCCAGAAGAGGGACCAATCATAAAGATAGCAATAACACTTTACCCCAAAATATAAATCAGACATG
GTAGGACAACAGTATTCTAGTGCTCCACTCCGTACAGTAAAAGAGGTCCAATTCGGTCTTTTCTCACCTG
AAGAAGTTAGAGCAATCAGTGTGGCCAAAATTAGATTTCCAGAGACAATGGATGAAACCCAGACGAGAGC
GAAAATTGGTGGTCTAAACGACCCTAGGTTAGGCTCTATTGATCGTAATCTGAAGTGTCAAACTTGTCAA
GAGGGTATGAACGAATGTCCTGGTCATTTTGGTCACATAGATTTAGCAAAACCTGTATTTCATGTTGGTT
TTATTGCCAAAATTAAGAAAGTATGTGAGTGTGTCTGTATGCACTGTGGTAAGCTATTACTGGATGAACA
TAATGAATTAATGAGACAAGCTCTAGCAATCAAAGACAGTAAAAAAAGGTTTGCTGCAATTTGGACTTTA
TGTAAAACAAAAATGGTCTGCGAAACAGATGTCCCTTCTGAAGATGATCCTACTCAGCTCGTATCAAGGG
GAGGTTGTGGTAATACACAGCCTACAATTCGTAAGGATGGGTTGAAATTAGTTGGTAGTTGGAAAAAAGA
TAGAGCCACGGGGGATGCGGATGAACCAGAACTAAGAGTTTTAAGTACGGAGGAAATCTTGAATATTTTT
AAGCATATCTCAGTAAAAGACTTCACTAGTTTGGGTTTCAACGAAGTTTTTTCTCGTCCAGAATGGATGA
TTTTAACATGCCTTCCTGTCCCACCACCACCGGTGCGTCCATCCATTTCCTTCAATGAATCTCAAAGAGG
TGAGGATGATTTAACCTTTAAACTTGCTGATATTTTAAAAGCTAATATTAGTTTGGAAACACTAGAGCAT
AACGGTGCTCCACATCATGCTATTGAAGAAGCAGAGAGTTTATTACAATTTCATGTTGCCACTTATATGG
ATAATGATATTGCTGGTCAACCACAAGCTCTTCAAAAGTCCGGCCGTCCCGTTAAATCTATTCGTGCTCG
TTTGAAGGGTAAAGAGGGTCGTATCAGAGGTAATTTAATGGGTAAGCGTGTGGATTTTTCGGCAAGAACT
GTTATTTCTGGTGATCCTAATTTGGAATTAGACCAAGTCGGTGTTCCAAAATCTATTGCCAAGACTTTAA
CATACCCAGAAGTGGTCACACCATATAACATAGATCGTCTGACGCAACTTGTTAGGAATGGACCAAATGA
GCACCCCGGTGCCAAATACGTCATTCGTGATAGCGGAGACCGTATAGATTTAAGATACAGTAAAAGGGCA
GGTGATATTCAATTACAGTATGGGTGGAAAGTTGAACGTCATATTATGGACAATGATCCAGTTTTATTCA
ACCGTCAACCTTCGTTGCACAAAATGTCCATGATGGCCCACAGAGTAAAAGTTATTCCATATTCTACATT
TAGATTGAATTTGTCCGTTACATCTCCATACAATGCCGATTTCGACGGTGACGAAATGAATCTTCACGTT
CCTCAGTCTGAGGAAACAAGGGCGGAACTTTCTCAATTATGTGCTGTTCCTCTGCAAATTGTTTCACCAC
AATCTAACAAACCTTGTATGGGTATTGTTCAAGATACTTTGTGTGGTATTCGTAAACTGACATTAAGAGA
TACATTTATAGAACTTGATCAAGTTTTGAATATGCTTTATTGGGTTCCAGATTGGGATGGTGTTATTCCG
ACACCTGCAATTATCAAGCCCAAACCTTTGTGGTCCGGTAAACAAATCTTGTCTGTGGCTATCCCAAACG
GTATTCATTTACAACGTTTTGATGAGGGCACTACTCTGCTTTCTCCAAAGGATAATGGTATGCTTATTAT
TGACGGTCAAATCATTTTTGGTGTAGTAGAGAAAAAAACCGTTGGTTCCTCCAATGGTGGTTTAATTCAT
GTTGTTACGAGAGAAAAGGGACCTCAAGTTTGTGCTAAGTTGTTTGGTAACATACAGAAAGTTGTTAACT
TTTGGTTACTACATAATGGGTTTTCAACAGGTATTGGTGATACCATTGCGGACGGCCCAACAATGAGGGA
AATTACAGAGACAATTGCAGAGGCTAAAAAGAAAGTTTTGGATGTTACGAAAGAAGCCCAGGCAAACTTA
TTGACTGCTAAACATGGTATGACTCTCCGTGAGTCTTTTGAGGATAACGTTGTTCGGTTCCTAAATGAAG
CAAGAGATAAGGCAGGTCGTTTAGCTGAAGTCAATTTGAAAGATTTGAACAATGTGAAACAAATGGTTAT
GGCAGGTTCCAAGGGTTCATTTATTAATATCGCGCAAATGTCAGCTTGTGTAGGACAGCAATCTGTTGAA
GGTAAACGTATTGCTTTTGGGTTCGTTGATCGTACCTTACCTCATTTCTCTAAAGATGATTACTCCCCAG
AGTCTAAAGGTTTTGTTGAGAACTCATATTTGAGAGGTTTGACCCCACAAGAATTTTTTTTCCATGCAAT
GGGTGGTCGTGAAGGTCTTATCGATACCGCCGTCAAAACAGCCGAAACAGGTTATATTCAACGTCGTTTA
GTGAAAGCTCTAGAAGATATCATGGTTCATTACGATAACACCACAAGAAACTCATTGGGTAACGTTATTC
AGTTTATTTATGGTGAAGATGGTATGGATGCTGCGCATATTGAAAAGCAATCGCTAGATACTATTGGTGG
CTCCGATGCAGCTTTTGAAAAGAGATACAGAGTTGATTTATTGAATACAGACCATACCCTTGATCCCTCA
CTATTGGAATCCGGATCTGAGATACTTGGCGATTTGAAACTTCAAGTTCTCCTGGATGAAGAATACAAAC
AATTAGTGAAAGATCGTAAATTTTTGAGGGAAGTTTTTGTTGATGGTGAAGCAAACTGGCCATTACCAGT
CAACATAAGACGTATTATTCAAAATGCTCAACAAACTTTCCACATAGATCATACGAAACCATCTGATTTA
ACAATCAAAGACATCGTTCTTGGTGTAAAGGATTTGCAAGAAAACTTATTAGTGTTGCGTGGTAAGAATG
AAATTATACAAAATGCCCAGCGAGATGCAGTTACATTGTTCTGCTGTTTATTACGTTCCCGTTTGGCCAC
ACGTAGAGTTCTACAAGAGTACAGACTAACAAAACAGGCATTCGATTGGGTATTAAGTAATATCGAGGCA
CAATTCCTCCGTTCTGTTGTTCACCCTGGTGAAATGGTTGGTGTTCTAGCAGCCCAATCCATTGGTGAAC
CAGCCACACAAATGACCCTTAACACCTTCCATTTTGCTGGTGTTGCTTCCAAAAAAGTTACTTCTGGTGT
CCCCCGTTTAAAGGAAATTTTGAATGTGGCCAAAAACATGAAAACCCCTTCCTTGACTGTATACTTAGAG
CCTGGTCATGCTGCCGATCAAGAACAAGCGAAGTTGATCAGATCTGCTATCGAGCATACCACTTTAAAGA
GTGTCACTATTGCTTCAGAAATTTACTATGATCCTGATCCACGTTCCACAGTTATTCCAGAAGATGAAGA
AATTATCCAACTTCATTTCTCATTATTGGATGAAGAGGCTGAACAATCTTTTGACCAACAATCACCTTGG
TTATTACGTCTGGAACTGGATCGTGCAGCAATGAATGATAAAGACTTAACAATGGGTCAGGTTGGTGAAA
GAATCAAGCAAACATTCAAAAATGATTTGTTTGTTATCTGGTCTGAAGACAACGATGAGAAGTTGATCAT
CCGTTGTCGTGTTGTTCGTCCAAAGTCACTAGATGCTGAGACTGAAGCAGAAGAAGATCATATGTTGAAG
AAAATTGAGAACACAATGTTAGAGAATATTACATTACGTGGTGTAGAGAACATCGAGCGTGTTGTCATGA
TGAAATATGACCGTAAAGTACCAAGTCCAACTGGTGAATACGTTAAGGAACCTGAATGGGTGTTGGAAAC
AGATGGTGTTAACTTATCTGAAGTTATGACTGTTCCTGGTATCGACCCAACCAGAATCTATACCAACTCC
TTCATTGATATAATGGAAGTTCTAGGTATTGAAGCTGGTCGTGCAGCCTTGTATAAAGAAGTTTACAATG
TTATTGCTTCTGATGGTTCGTATGTTAACTACCGTCATATGGCTTTGTTAGTCGATGTTATGACAACCCA
AGGTGGCTTAACTTCTGTTACTCGTCATGGTTTCAACAGATCAAATACAGGTGCCTTAATGAGATGTTCA
TTTGAAGAAACTGTCGAAATTTTGTTTGAAGCTGGTGCTTCAGCCGAATTAGATGATTGTCGTGGTGTTT
CGGAAAATGTCATTCTTGGTCAAATGGCTCCAATCGGTACCGGTGCATTTGATGTGATGATCGATGAGGA
GTCACTGGTAAAATACATGCCAGAACAAAAAATAACTGAGATTGAAGACGGACAAGATGGTGGCGTCACA
CCATACAGTAACGAAAGTGGTTTGGTCAATGCAGATCTTGACGTTAAAGATGAGCTAATGTTTTCACCTC
TGGTTGATTCGGGTTCAAATGACGCTATGGCTGGAGGATTTACAGCGTACGGTGGTGCTGATTATGGTGA
AGCCACGTCTCCATTTGGTGCTTATGGTGAAGCACCTACATCTCCCGGGTTTGGAGTCTCCTCACCAGGC
TTTTCTCCAACTTCCCCAACATACTCTCCTACCTCTCCAGCGTACTCACCAACATCACCATCGTACTCAC
CAACATCACCATCGTACTCGCCAACATCACCATCGTACTCACCTACATCACCATCGTATTCACCAACGTC
ACCATCATATTCGCCAACGTCACCATCATATTCGCCAACGTCGCCATCGTATTCTCCAACGTCACCATCG
TATTCGCCAACGTCGCCTTCCTACTCTCCCACGTCGCCAAGCTACAGCCCTACGTCTCCTTCTTATTCTC
CTACATCTCCATCATACTCTCCTACGTCACCAAGTTACAGCCCAACGTCACCAAGTTACAGCCCAACGTC
TCCAGCCTATTCCCCAACATCACCAAGTTATAGTCCTACATCGCCTTCATACTCTCCAACATCACCATCC
TATTCCCCAACATCACCTTCTTACTCTCCCACCTCTCCAAACTATAGCCCTACTTCACCTTCTTACTCCC
CAACATCTCCAGGCTACAGCCCAGGATCTCCTGCATATTCTCCAAAGCAAGACGAACAAAAGCATAATGA
AAATGAAAATTCCAGATGAGCTCGTATATCATCCTTACGTATTTGACGTTATTACATTATATATAGTTTC
TCAAATAATATTTCTAGTTTATTTTTGTATCATAATAAAAACGTATACCAAATATACCATTATTTTTCAT
AGCATTATGGTAGGGATAGGGAATCAAGTAACTAATTTATATCCGCAGAGCATTGGGAAAACCAACGGCG
CTAGTAAATGCATTTAAATTACGTCCGTCCAACTTCTAAGCTTCAAGTGGTAGACTCTTAACTCTGAACC
TTTTTAGCAATTAAGCTCTTGAAGATATCAAAAGTGTTACCGTCCGGCTGTAAATTATAAACGTTTCCTG
TAAATTGAGTGGAACTACCGCTTACCAATTCTTTTGCAATCAGTAAACCGTAGTCTTCCGTGATACCAGT
AATCATGGCTTGCGTATTTCCGTGATCTGGTAATGTTACTATTTGGTTACTATGTAACCACAACTCATAA
TAACTTGGCAATATTTCCGCAGCTCCGTAGTTAATAAACTGTTTTAATATGACCTCAAGGTTATTCATAT
AGAGTGCCTGCGGGCCCGATCCGATATCCAGGCCTCAGCTTAGGCCTAGACAACTGTGGGAATACTCAGG
TATCGTAAGATGCAAGAGTTCGAATCTCTTAGCAACCATTATTTTTTTCCTCAACATAACGAGAACACAC
AGGGGCGCTATCGCACAGAATCAAATTCGATGACTGGAAATTTTTTGTTAATTTCAGAGGTCGCCTGACG
CATATACCTTTTTCAACTGAAAAATTGGGAGAAAAAGGAAAGGTGAGAGCCGCGGAACCGGCTTTTCATA
TAGAATAGAGAAGCGTTCATGACTAAATGCTTGCATCACAATACTTGAAGTTGACAATATTATTTAAGGA
CCTATTGTTTTTTCCAATAGGTGGTTAGCAATCGTCTTACTTTCTAACTTTTCTTACCTTTTACATTTCA
GCAATATATATATATATATTTCAAGGATATACCATTCTAATGTCTGCCCCTAAGAAGATCGTCGTTTTGC
CAGGTGACCACGTTGGTCAAGAAATCACAGCCGAAGCCATTAAGGTTCTTAAAGCTATTTCTGATGTTCG
TTCCAATGTCAAGTTCGATTTCGAAAATCATTTAATTGGTGGTGCTGCTATCGATGCTACAGGTGTCCCA
CTTCCAGATGAGGCGCTGGAAGCCTCCAAGAAGGTTGATGCCGTTTTGTTAGGTGCTGTGGGTGGTCCTA
AATGGGGTACAGGTAGTGTTAGACCTGAACAAGGTTTACTAAAAATCCGTAAAGAACTTCAATTGTACGC
CAACTTAAGACCATGTAACTTTGCATCCGACTCTCTTTTAGACTTATCTCCAATCAAGCCACAATTTGCT
AAAGGTACTGACTTCGTTGTTGTCAGAGAATTAGTGGGAGGTATTTACTTTGGTAAGAGAAAGGAAGACG
ATGGTGATGGTGTCGCTTGGGATAGTGAACAATACACCGTTCCAGAAGTGCAAAGAATCACAAGAATGGC
CGCTTTCATGGCCCTACAACATGAGCCACCATTGCCTATTTGGTCCTTGGATAAAGCTAATGTTTTGGCC
TCTTCAAGATTATGGAGAAAAACTGTGGAGGAAACCATCAAGAACGAATTTCCTACATTGAAGGTTCAAC
ATCAATTGATTGATTCTGCCGCCATGATCCTAGTTAAGAACCCAACCCACCTAAATGGTATTATAATCAC
CAGCAACATGTTTGGTGATATCATCTCCGATGAAGCCTCCGTTATCCCAGGTTCCTTGGGTTTGTTGCCA
TCTGCGTCCTTGGCCTCTTTGCCAGACAAGAACACCGCATTTGGTTTGTACGAACCATGCCACGGTTCTG
CTCCAGATTTGCCAAAGAATAAGGTTGACCCTATCGCCACTATCTTGTCTGCTGCAATGATGTTGAAATT
GTCATTGAACTTGCCTGAAGAAGGTAAGGCCATTGAAGATGCAGTTAAAAAGGTTTTGGATGCAGGTATC
AGAACTGGTGATTTAGGTGGTTCCAACAGTACCACCGAAGTCGGTGATGCTGTCGCCGAAGAAGTTAAGA
AAATCCTTGCTTAAAAAGATTCTCTTTTTTTATGATATTTGTACATAAACTTTATAAATGAAATTCATAA
TAGAAACGACACGAAATTACAAAATGGAATATGTTCATAGGGTAGACGAAACTATATACGCAATCTACAT
ACATTTATCAAGAAGGAGAAAAAGGAGGATAGTAAAGGAATACAGGTAAGCAAATTGATACTAATGGCTC
AACGTGATAAGGAAAAAGAATTGCACTTTAACATTAATATTGACAAGGAGGAGGGCACCACACAAAAAGT
TAGGTGTAACAGAAAATCATGAAACTACGATTCCTAATTTGATATTGGAGGATTTTCTCTAAAAAAAAAA
AAATACAACAAATAAAAAACACTCAATGACCTGACCATTTGATGGAGTTTAAGTCAATACCTTCTTGAAC
CATTTCCCATAATGGTGAAAGTTCCCTCAAGAATTTTACTCTGTCAGAAACGGCCTTACGACGTAGTCGA
TATGGTGCACTCTCAGTACAATCTGCTCTGATGCCGCATAGTTAAGCCAGCCCCGACACCCGCCAACACC
CGCTGACGCGCCCTGACGGGCTTGTCTGCTCCCGGCATCCGCTTACAGACAAGCTGTGACCGTCTCCGGG
AGCTGCATGTGTCAGAGGTTTTCACCGTCATCACCGAAACGCGCGA
Features (pLannotate 1.2.2; 15 found; start..end, strand, type, name):
     70..573     -  misc_feature   CEN/ARS: S. cerevisiae CEN6 centromere fused to an autonomously replicating sequence
    610..714     +  promoter       AmpR promoter: bla
    715..1575    +  CDS            AmpR: β-lactamase; bla; confers resistance to ampicillin, carbenicillin, and related antibiotics
   1746..2334    +  rep_origin     ori: high-copy-number ColE1/pMB1/pBR322/pUC origin of replication
   2517..2609    +  CDS            lacI (fragment): lac repressor; lacI; The lac repressor binds to the lac operator to inhibit transcription in E. coli. This inhibition can be relieved by adding lactose or isopropyl-β-D-thiogalactopyranoside (IPTG).
   2622..2643    +  protein_bind   CAP binding site: CAP binding activates transcription in the presence of cAMP. E. coli catabolite activator protein
   2658..2688    +  promoter       lac promoter: promoter for the E. coli lac operon
   2692..2714    +  protein_bind   lac operator (fragment): The lac repressor binds to the lac operator to inhibit transcription in E. coli. This inhibition can be relieved by adding lactose or isopropyl-β-D-thiogalactopyranoside (IPTG). lac repressor encoded by lacI
   3358..7971    +  CDS            RPO21 (fragment): RPB1_YEAST - Also known as RPB1, RPB220, SUA8. Experimental evidence at protein level: Swiss-Prot protein existence level 1. DNA-dependent RNA polymerase catalyzes the transcription of DNA into RNA using the four ribonucleoside triphosphates as substrates. Largest and catalytic component of RNA polymerase II which synthesizes mRNA precursors and many functional non-coding RNAs. Forms the polymerase active center together with the second largest subunit. Pol II is the central component of the basal RNA polymerase II transcription machinery. During a transcription cycle, Pol II, general transcri
   8811..9110    -  CDS            BPL1 (fragment): BPL1_YEAST - Also known as ACC2. Experimental evidence at protein level: Swiss-Prot protein existence level 1. Post-translational modification of specific protein by attachment of biotin. Acts on various carboxylases such as acetyl-CoA- carboxylase, pyruvate carboxylase, propionyl CoA carboxylase, and 3- methylcrotonyl CoA carboxylase. From Saccharomyces cerevisiae (strain ATCC 204508 / S288c) (Baker's yeast).
   9152..9559    +  promoter       LEU2 promoter: S. cerevisiae LEU2
   9560..10654   +  CDS            LEU2: 3-isopropylmalate dehydrogenase, required for leucine biosynthesis; S. cerevisiae LEU2; yeast auxotrophic marker
  11016..11117   -  CDS            NFS1 (fragment): NFS1_YEAST - Also known as SPL1 From Saccharomyces cerevisiae (strain ATCC 204508 / S288c) (Baker's yeast).
  11130..11180   -  misc_feature   bom (fragment): basis of mobility region from pBR322
  11282..1       -  CDS            rop (fragment) (across the origin): Rop protein, which maintains plasmids at low copy number; rop
