>Addgene plasmid #112819 | pSMF2 | addgene full sequence | sequence record 217312 | Addgene NGS Result
GACGAAAGGGCCTCGTGATACGCCTATTTTTATAGGTTAATGTCATGATAATAATGGTTTCTTAGGACGG
ATCGCTTGCCTGTAACTTACACGCGCCTCGTATCTTTTAATGATGGAATAATTTGGGAATTTACTCTGTG
TTTATTTATTTTTATGTTTTGTATTTGGATTTTAGAAAGTAAATAAAGAAGGTAGAAGAGTTACGGAATG
AAGAAAAAAAAATAAACAAAGGTTTAAAAAATTTCAACAAAAAGCGTACTTTACATATATATTTATTAGA
CAAGAAAAGCAGATTAAATAGATATACATTCGATTAACGATAAGTAAAATGTAAAATCACAGGATTTTCG
TGTGTGGTCTTCTACACAGACAAGATGAAACAATTCGGCATTAATACCTGAGAGCAGGAAGAGCAAGATA
AAAGGTAGTATTTGTTGGCGATCCCCCTAGAGTCTTTTACATCTTCGGAAAACAAAAACTATTTTTTCTT
TAATTTCTTTTTTTACTTTCTATTTTTAATTTATATATTTATATTAAAAAATTTAAATTATAATTATTTT
TATAGCACGTGATGAAAAGGACCCAGGTGGCACTTTTCGGGGAAATGTGCGCGGAACCCCTATTTGTTTA
TTTTTCTAAATACATTCAAATATGTATCCGCTCATGAGACAATAACCCTGATAAATGCTTCAATAATATT
GAAAAAGGAAGAGTATGAGTATTCAACATTTCCGTGTCGCCCTTATTCCCTTTTTTGCGGCATTTTGCCT
TCCTGTTTTTGCTCACCCAGAAACGCTGGTGAAAGTAAAAGATGCTGAAGATCAGTTGGGTGCACGAGTG
GGTTACATCGAACTGGATCTCAACAGCGGTAAGATCCTTGAGAGTTTTCGCCCCGAAGAACGTTTTCCAA
TGATGAGCACTTTTAAAGTTCTGCTATGTGGCGCGGTATTATCCCGTATTGACGCCGGGCAAGAGCAACT
CGGTCGCCGCATACACTATTCTCAGAATGACTTGGTTGAGTACTCACCAGTCACAGAAAAGCATCTTACG
GATGGCATGACAGTAAGAGAATTATGCAGTGCTGCCATAACCATGAGTGATAACACTGCGGCCAACTTAC
TTCTGACAACGATCGGAGGACCGAAGGAGCTAACCGCTTTTTTGCACAACATGGGGGATCATGTAACTCG
CCTTGATCGTTGGGAACCGGAGCTGAATGAAGCCATACCAAACGACGAGCGTGACACCACGATGCCTGTA
GCAATGGCAACAACGTTGCGCAAACTATTAACTGGCGAACTACTTACTCTAGCTTCCCGGCAACAATTAA
TAGACTGGATGGAGGCGGATAAAGTTGCAGGACCACTTCTGCGCTCGGCCCTTCCGGCTGGCTGGTTTAT
TGCTGATAAATCTGGAGCCGGTGAGCGTGGGTCTCGCGGTATCATTGCAGCACTGGGGCCAGATGGTAAG
CCCTCCCGTATCGTAGTTATCTACACGACGGGGAGTCAGGCAACTATGGATGAACGAAATAGACAGATCG
CTGAGATAGGTGCCTCACTGATTAAGCATTGGTAACTGTCAGACCAAGTTTACTCATATATACTTTAGAT
TGATTTAAAACTTCATTTTTAATTTAAAAGGATCTAGGTGAAGATCCTTTTTGATAATCTCATGACCAAA
ATCCCTTAACGTGAGTTTTCGTTCCACTGAGCGTCAGACCCCGTAGAAAAGATCAAAGGATCTTCTTGAG
ATCCTTTTTTTCTGCGCGTAATCTGCTGCTTGCAAACAAAAAAACCACCGCTACCAGCGGTGGTTTGTTT
GCCGGATCAAGAGCTACCAACTCTTTTTCCGAAGGTAACTGGCTTCAGCAGAGCGCAGATACCAAATACT
GTTCTTCTAGTGTAGCCGTAGTTAGGCCACCACTTCAAGAACTCTGTAGCACCGCCTACATACCTCGCTC
TGCTAATCCTGTTACCAGTGGCTGCTGCCAGTGGCGATAAGTCGTGTCTTACCGGGTTGGACTCAAGACG
ATAGTTACCGGATAAGGCGCAGCGGTCGGGCTGAACGGGGGGTTCGTGCACACAGCCCAGCTTGGAGCGA
ACGACCTACACCGAACTGAGATACCTACAGCGTGAGCTATGAGAAAGCGCCACGCTTCCCGAAGGGAGAA
AGGCGGACAGGTATCCGGTAAGCGGCAGGGTCGGAACAGGAGAGCGCACGAGGGAGCTTCCAGGGGGAAA
CGCCTGGTATCTTTATAGTCCTGTCGGGTTTCGCCACCTCTGACTTGAGCGTCGATTTTTGTGATGCTCG
TCAGGGGGGCGGAGCCTATGGAAAAACGCCAGCAACGCGGCCTTTTTACGGTTCCTGGCCTTTTGCTGGC
CTTTTGCTCACATGTTCTTTCCTGCGTTATCCCCTGATTCTGTGGATAACCGTATTACCGCCTTTGAGTG
AGCTGATACCGCTCGCCGCAGCCGAACGACCGAGCGCAGCGAGTCAGTGAGCGAGGAAGCGGAAGAGCGC
CCAATACGCAAACCGCCTCTCCCCGCGCGTTGGCCGATTCATTAATGCAGCTGGCACGACAGGTTTCCCG
ACTGGAAAGCGGGCAGTGAGCGCAACGCAATTAATGTGAGTTAGCTCACTCATTAGGCACCCCAGGCTTT
ACACTTTATGCTTCCGGCTCGTATGTTGTGTGGAATTGTGAGCGGATAACAATTTCACACAGGAAACAGC
TATGACCATGATTACGCCAAGCGCGCGGGTTGCGCGTCTCGAGGAGCGTGCAGCACCATTCACCGCCAGC
TTTGTATCGTCCTTTAGAGTGCAGCAAGAACATTAATTGCTCTCACAGAGGTATCATAAGAACATCCGAT
TCGTTCATTAACTGAAATCATATCTGTGTTGTTCTGATCGACTCTCTTTGTTAGTTTTATCTTCCATTTT
TTTTTATTCCTTTCATTTTCCAATAAAATTTGAACAGGATCGATATAAACAGATAAAAACCCTCCAAAGT
TAACCATTTGTTTATATTTGCTTTTCTGCATAAGTTTTCCTAGCGAATTCCCTGATCAACTTTCAAGGAA
AACTAAAACTACTGTATTATAAGAGGTTTTTTTTTTCATTCCAGATTAATTTTGAAATACGATATCCTCA
AGTTTATCTACCAGAATATTTGACTAAGAAATCAAACTCTGTTAATAATAATATAATTATAAAAACCTCA
ACTAGAAACTCCAAAAAAAAAAATTTACCATTTTTTACTTTCTATCCTTGTTAACCAAATTTCAAAAAAA
TTTTACCTTTTCTTTTTCCAGAAGAGGGACCAATCATAAAGATAGCAATAACACTTTACCCCAAAATATA
AATCAGACATGGTAGGACAACAGTATTCTAGTGCTCCACTCCGTACAGTAAAAGAGGTCCAATTCGGTCT
TTTCTCACCTGAAGAAGTTAGAGCAATCAGTGTGGCCAAAATTAGATTTCCAGAGACAATGGATGAAACC
CAGACGAGAGCGAAAATTGGTGGTCTAAACGACCCTAGGTTAGGCTCTATTGATCGTAATCTGAAGTGTC
AAACTTGTCAAGAGGGTATGAACGAATGTCCTGGTCATTTTGGTCACATAGATTTAGCAAAACCTGTATT
TCATGTTGGTTTTATTGCCAAAATTAAGAAAGTATGTGAGTGTGTCTGTATGCACTGTGGTAAGCTATTA
CTGGATGAACATAATGAATTAATGAGACAAGCTCTAGCAATCAAAGACAGTAAAAAAAGGTTTGCTGCAA
TTTGGACTTTATGTAAAACAAAAATGGTCTGCGAAACAGATGTCCCTTCTGAAGATGATCCTACTCAGCT
CGTATCAAGGGGAGGTTGTGGTAATACACAGCCTACAATTCGTAAGGATGGGTTGAAATTAGTTGGTAGT
TGGAAAAAAGATAGAGCCACGGGGGATGCGGATGAACCAGAACTAAGAGTTTTAAGTACGGAGGAAATCT
TGAATATTTTTAAGCATATCTCAGTAAAAGACTTCACTAGTTTGGGTTTCAACGAAGTTTTTTCTCGTCC
AGAATGGATGATTTTAACATGCCTTCCTGTCCCACCACCACCGGTGCGTCCATCCATTTCCTTCAATGAA
TCTCAAAGAGGTGAGGATGATTTAACCTTTAAACTTGCTGATATTTTAAAAGCTAATATTAGTTTGGAAA
CACTAGAGCATAACGGTGCTCCACATCATGCTATTGAAGAAGCAGAGAGTTTATTACAATTTCATGTTGC
CACTTATATGGATAATGATATTGCTGGTCAACCACAAGCTCTTCAAAAGTCCGGCCGTCCCGTTAAATCT
ATTCGTGCTCGTTTGAAGGGTAAAGAGGGTCGTATCAGAGGTAATTTAATGGGTAAGCGTGTGGATTTTT
CGGCAAGAACTGTTATTTCTGGTGATCCTAATTTGGAATTAGACCAAGTCGGTGTTCCAAAATCTATTGC
CAAGACTTTAACATACCCAGAAGTGGTCACACCATATAACATAGATCGTCTGACGCAACTTGTTAGGAAT
GGACCAAATGAGCACCCCGGTGCCAAATACGTCATTCGTGATAGCGGAGACCGTATAGATTTAAGATACA
GTAAAAGGGCAGGTGATATTCAATTACAGTATGGGTGGAAAGTTGAACGTCATATTATGGACAATGATCC
AGTTTTATTCAACCGTCAACCTTCGTTGCACAAAATGTCCATGATGGCCCACAGAGTAAAAGTTATTCCA
TATTCTACATTTAGATTGAATTTGTCCGTTACATCTCCATACAATGCCGATTTCGACGGTGACGAAATGA
ATCTTCACGTTCCTCAGTCTGAGGAAACAAGGGCGGAACTTTCTCAATTATGTGCTGTTCCTCTGCAAAT
TGTTTCACCACAATCTAACAAACCTTGTATGGGTATTGTTCAAGATACTTTGTGTGGTATTCGTAAACTG
ACATTAAGAGATACATTTATAGAACTTGATCAAGTTTTGAATATGCTTTATTGGGTTCCAGATTGGGATG
GTGTTATTCCGACACCTGCAATTATCAAGCCCAAACCTTTGTGGTCCGGTAAACAAATCTTGTCTGTGGC
TATCCCAAACGGTATTCATTTACAACGTTTTGATGAGGGCACTACTCTGCTTTCTCCAAAGGATAATGGT
ATGCTTATTATTGACGGTCAAATCATTTTTGGTGTAGTAGAGAAAAAAACCGTTGGTTCCTCCAATGGTG
GTTTAATTCATGTTGTTACGAGAGAAAAGGGACCTCAAGTTTGTGCTAAGTTGTTTGGTAACATACAGAA
AGTTGTTAACTTTTGGTTACTACATAATGGGTTTTCAACAGGTATTGGTGATACCATTGCGGACGGCCCA
ACAATGAGGGAAATTACAGAGACAATTGCAGAGGCTAAAAAGAAAGTTTTGGATGTTACGAAAGAAGCCC
AGGCAAACTTATTGACTGCTAAACATGGTATGACTCTCCGTGAGTCTTTTGAGGATAACGTTGTTCGGTT
CCTAAATGAAGCAAGAGATAAGGCAGGTCGTTTAGCTGAAGTCAATTTGAAAGATTTGAACAATGTGAAA
CAAATGGTTATGGCAGGTTCCAAGGGTTCATTTATTAATATCGCGCAAATGTCAGCTTGTGTAGGACAGC
AATCTGTTGAAGGTAAACGTATTGCTTTTGGGTTCGTTGATCGTACCTTACCTCATTTCTCTAAAGATGA
TTACTCCCCAGAGTCTAAAGGTTTTGTTGAGAACTCATATTTGAGAGGTTTGACCCCACAAGAATTTTTT
TTCCATGCAATGGGTGGTCGTGAAGGTCTTATCGATACCGCCGTCAAAACAGCCGAAACAGGTTATATTC
AACGTCGTTTAGTGAAAGCTCTAGAAGATATCATGGTTCATTACGATAACACCACAAGAAACTCATTGGG
TAACGTTATTCAGTTTATTTATGGTGAAGATGGTATGGATGCTGCGCATATTGAAAAGCAATCGCTAGAT
ACTATTGGTGGCTCCGATGCAGCTTTTGAAAAGAGATACAGAGTTGATTTATTGAATACAGACCATACCC
TTGATCCCTCACTATTGGAATCCGGATCTGAGATACTTGGCGATTTGAAACTTCAAGTTCTCCTGGATGA
AGAATACAAACAATTAGTGAAAGATCGTAAATTTTTGAGGGAAGTTTTTGTTGATGGTGAAGCAAACTGG
CCATTACCAGTCAACATAAGACGTATTATTCAAAATGCTCAACAAACTTTCCACATAGATCATACGAAAC
CATCTGATTTAACAATCAAAGACATCGTTCTTGGTGTAAAGGATTTGCAAGAAAACTTATTAGTGTTGCG
TGGTAAGAATGAAATTATACAAAATGCCCAGCGAGATGCAGTTACATTGTTCTGCTGTTTATTACGTTCC
CGTTTGGCCACACGTAGAGTTCTACAAGAGTACAGACTAACAAAACAGGCATTCGATTGGGTATTAAGTA
ATATCGAGGCACAATTCCTCCGTTCTGTTGTTCACCCTGGTGAAATGGTTGGTGTTCTAGCAGCCCAATC
CATTGGTGAACCAGCCACACAAATGACCCTTAACACCTTCCATTTTGCTGGTGTTGCTTCCAAAAAAGTT
ACTTCTGGTGTCCCCCGTTTAAAGGAAATTTTGAATGTGGCCAAAAACATGAAAACCCCTTCCTTGACTG
TATACTTAGAGCCTGGTCATGCTGCCGATCAAGAACAAGCGAAGTTGATCAGATCTGCTATCGAGCATAC
CACTTTAAAGAGTGTCACTATTGCTTCAGAAATTTACTATGATCCTGATCCACGTTCCACAGTTATTCCA
GAAGATGAAGAAATTATCCAACTTCATTTCTCATTATTGGATGAAGAGGCTGAACAATCTTTTGACCAAC
AATCACCTTGGTTATTACGTCTGGAACTGGATCGTGCAGCAATGAATGATAAAGACTTAACAATGGGTCA
GGTTGGTGAAAGAATCAAGCAAACATTCAAAAATGATTTGTTTGTTATCTGGTCTGAAGACAACGATGAG
AAGTTGATCATCCGTTGTCGTGTTGTTCGTCCAAAGTCACTAGATGCTGAGACTGAAGCAGAAGAAGATC
ATATGTTGAAGAAAATTGAGAACACAATGTTAGAGAATATTACATTACGTGGTGTAGAGAACATCGAGCG
TGTTGTCATGATGAAATATGACCGTAAAGTACCAAGTCCAACTGGTGAATACGTTAAGGAACCTGAATGG
GTGTTGGAAACAGATGGTGTTAACTTATCTGAAGTTATGACTGTTCCTGGTATCGACCCAACCAGAATCT
ATACCAACTCCTTCATTGATATAATGGAAGTTCTAGGTATTGAAGCTGGTCGTGCAGCCTTGTATAAAGA
AGTTTACAATGTTATTGCTTCTGATGGTTCGTATGTTAACTACCGTCATATGGCTTTGTTAGTCGATGTT
ATGACAACCCAAGGTGGCTTAACTTCTGTTACTCGTCATGGTTTCAACAGATCAAATACAGGTGCCTTAA
TGAGATGTTCATTTGAAGAAACTGTCGAAATTTTGTTTGAAGCTGGTGCTTCAGCCGAATTAGATGATTG
TCGTGGTGTTTCGGAAAATGTCATTCTTGGTCAAATGGCTCCAATCGGTACCGGTGCATTTGATGTGATG
ATCGATGAGGAGTCACTGGTAAAATACATGCCAGAACAAAAAATAACTGAGATTGAAGACGGACAAGATG
GTGGCGTCACACCATACAGTAACGAAAGTGGTTTGGTCAATGCAGATCTTGACGTTAAAGATGAGCTAAT
GTTTTCACCTCTGGTTGATTCGGGTTCAAATGACGCTATGGCTGGAGGATTTACAGCGTACGGTGGTGCT
GATTATGGTGAAGCCACGTCTCCATTTGGTGCTTATGGTGAAGCACCTACATCTCCCGGGTTTGGAGTCT
CCTCACCAGGCTTTTCTCCAACTTCCCCAACATACTCTCCTACCTCTCCAGCGTACTCACCAACATCACC
ATCGTACTCACCAACATCACCATCGTACTCGCCAACATCACCATCGTACTCACCTACATCACCATCGTAT
TCACCAACGTCACCATCATATTCGCCAACGTCACCATCATATTCGCCAACGTCGCCATCGTATTCTCCAA
CGTCACCATCGTATTCGCCAACGTCGCCTTCCTACTCTCCCACGTCGCCAAGCTACAGCCCTACGTCTCC
TTCTTATTCTCCTACATCTCCATCATACTCTCCTACGTCACCAAGTTACAGCCCAACGTCACCAAGTTAC
AGCCCAACGTCTCCAGCCTATTCCCCAACATCACCAAGTTATAGTCCTACATCGCCTTCATACTCTCCAA
CATCACCATCCTATTCCCCAACATCACCTTCTTACTCTCCCACCTCTCCAAACTATAGCCCTACTTCACC
TTCTTACTCCCCAACATCTCCAGGCTACAGCCCAGGATCTCCTGCATATTCTCCAAAGCAAGACGAACAA
AAGCATAATGAAAATGAAAATTCCAGATGAGCTCGTATATCATCCTTACGTATTTGACGTTATTACATTA
TATATAGTTTCTCAAATAATATTTCTAGTTTATTTTTGTATCATAATAAAAACGTATACCAAATATACCA
TTATTTTTCATAGCATTATGGTAGGGATAGGGAATCAAGTAACTAATTTATATCCGCAGAGCATTGGGAA
AACCAACGGCGCTAGTAAATGCATTTAAATTACGTCCGTCCAACTTCTAAGCTTCAAGTGGTAGACTCTT
AACTCTGAACCTTTTTAGCAATTAAGCTCTTGAAGATATCAAAAGTGTTACCGTCCGGCTGTAAATTATA
AACGTTTCCTGTAAATTGAGTGGAACTACCGCTTACCAATTCTTTTGCAATCAGTAAACCGTAGTCTTCC
GTGATACCAGTAATCATGGCTTGCGTATTTCCGTGATCTGGTAATGTTACTATTTGGTTACTATGTAACC
ACAACTCATAATAACTTGGCAATATTTCCGCAGCTCCGTAGTTAATAAACTGTTTTAATATGACCTCAAG
GTTATTCATATAGAGTGCCTGCGGGCCCGATCCCGATATCCAGGCCTCCCGATATCCAGGCCTCAGCTTA
GCCTAGAACTGTGGGAATACTCAGGTATCGTAAGATGCAAGAGTTCGAATCTCTTAGCAACCATTATTTT
TTTCCTCAACATAACGAGAACACACAGGGGCGCTATCGCACAGAATCAAATTCGATGACTGGAAATTTTT
TGTTAATTTCAGAGGTCGCCTGACGCATATACCTTTTTCAACTGAAAAATTGGGAGAAAAAGGAAAGGTG
AGAGCGCCGGAACCGGCTTTTCATATAGAATAGAGAAGCGTTCATGACTAAATGCTTGCATCACAATACT
TGAAGTTGACAATATTATTTAAGGACCTATTGTTTTTTCCAATAGGTGGTTAGCAATCGTCTTACTTTCT
AACTTTTCTTACCTTTTACATTTCAGCAATATATATATATATTTCAAGGATATACCATTCTAATGTCTGC
CCCTAAGAAGATCGTCGTTTTGCCAGGTGACCACGTTGGTCAAGAAATCACAGCCGAAGCCATTAAGGTT
CTTAAAGCTATTTCTGATGTTCGTTCCAATGTCAAGTTCGATTTCGAAAATCATTTAATTGGTGGTGCTG
CTATCGATGCTACAGGTGTTCCACTTCCAGATGAGGCGCTGGAAGCCTCCAAGAAGGCTGATGCCGTTTT
GTTAGGTGCTGTGGGTGGTCCTAAATGGGGTACAGGTAGTGTTAGACCTGAACAAGGTTTACTAAAAATC
CGTAAAGAACTTCAATTGTACGCCAACTTAAGACCATGTAACTTTGCATCCGACTCTCTTTTAGACTTAT
CTCCAATCAAGCCACAATTTGCTAAAGGTACTGACTTCGTTGTTGTCAGAGAATTAGTGGGAGGTATTTA
CTTTGGTAAGAGAAAGGAAGACGATGGTGATGGTGTCGCTTGGGATAGTGAACAATACACCGTTCCAGAA
GTGCAAAGAATCACAAGAATGGCCGCTTTCATGGCCCTACAACATGAGCCACCATTGCCTATTTGGTCCT
TGGATAAAGCTAATGTTTTGGCCTCTTCAAGATTATGGAGAAAAACTGTGGAGGAAACCATCAAGAACGA
ATTTCCTACATTGAAGGTTCAACATCAATTGATTGATTCTGCCGCCATGATCCTAGTTAAGAACCCAACC
CACCTAAATGGTATTATAATCACCAGCAACATGTTTGGTGATATCATCTCCGATGAAGCCTCCGTTATCC
CAGGTTCCTTGGGTTTGTTGCCATCTGCGTCCTTGGCCTCTTTGCCAGACAAGAACACCGCATTTGGTTT
GTACGAACCATGCCACGGTTCTGCTCCAGATTTGCCAAAGAATAAGGTCAACCCTATCGCCACTATCTTG
TCTGCTGCAATGATGTTGAAATTGTCATTGAACTTGCCTGAAGAAGGTAAGGCCATTGAAGATGCAGTTA
AAAAGGTTTTGGATGCAGGTATCAGAACTGGTGATTTAGGTGGTTCCAACAGTACCACCGAAGTCGGTGA
TGCTGTCGCCGAAGAAGTTAAGAAAATCCTTGCTTAAAAAGATTCTCTTTTTTTATGATATTTGTACATA
AACTTTATAAATGAAATTCATAATAGAAACGACACGAAATTACAAAATGGAATATGTTCATAGGGTAGAC
GAAACTATATACGCAATCTACATACATTTATCAAGAAGGAGAAAAAGGAGGATGTAAAGGAATACAGGTA
AGCAAATTGATACTAATGGCTCAACGTGATAAGGAAAAAGAATTGCACTTTAACATTAATATTGACAAGG
AGGAGGGCACCACACAAAAAGTTAGGTGTAACAGAAAATCATGAAACTATGATTCCTAATTTATATATTG
GAGGATTTTCTCTAAAAAAAAAAAAATACAACAAATAAAAAACACTCAATGACCTGACCATTTGATGGAG
TTTAAGTCAATACCTTCTTGAACCATTTCCCATAATGGTGAAAGTTCCCTCAAGAATTTTACTCTGTCAG
AAACGGCCTTAACGACGTAGTCGATATGGTGCACTCTCAGTACAATCTGCTCTGATGCCGCATAGTTAAG
CCAGCCCCGACACCCGCCAACACCCGCTGACGCGCCCTGACGGGCTTGTCTGCTCCCGGCATCCGCTTAC
AGACAAGCTGTGACCGTCTCCGGGAGCTGCATGTGTCAGAGGTTTTCACCGTCATCACCGAAACGCGCGA
Features (pLannotate 1.2.2; 15 found; start..end, strand, type, name):
     70..573     -  misc_feature   CEN/ARS: S. cerevisiae CEN6 centromere fused to an autonomously replicating sequence
    610..714     +  promoter       AmpR promoter: bla
    715..1575    +  CDS            AmpR: β-lactamase; bla; confers resistance to ampicillin, carbenicillin, and related antibiotics
   1746..2334    +  rep_origin     ori: high-copy-number ColE1/pMB1/pBR322/pUC origin of replication
   2517..2609    +  CDS            lacI (fragment): lac repressor; lacI; The lac repressor binds to the lac operator to inhibit transcription in E. coli. This inhibition can be relieved by adding lactose or isopropyl-β-D-thiogalactopyranoside (IPTG).
   2622..2643    +  protein_bind   CAP binding site: CAP binding activates transcription in the presence of cAMP. E. coli catabolite activator protein
   2658..2688    +  promoter       lac promoter: promoter for the E. coli lac operon
   2692..2714    +  protein_bind   lac operator (fragment): The lac repressor binds to the lac operator to inhibit transcription in E. coli. This inhibition can be relieved by adding lactose or isopropyl-β-D-thiogalactopyranoside (IPTG). lac repressor encoded by lacI
   3369..7982    +  CDS            RPO21 (fragment): RPB1_YEAST - Also known as RPB1, RPB220, SUA8. Experimental evidence at protein level: Swiss-Prot protein existence level 1. DNA-dependent RNA polymerase catalyzes the transcription of DNA into RNA using the four ribonucleoside triphosphates as substrates. Largest and catalytic component of RNA polymerase II which synthesizes mRNA precursors and many functional non-coding RNAs. Forms the polymerase active center together with the second largest subunit. Pol II is the central component of the basal RNA polymerase II transcription machinery. During a transcription cycle, Pol II, general transcri
   8822..9121    -  CDS            BPL1 (fragment): BPL1_YEAST - Also known as ACC2. Experimental evidence at protein level: Swiss-Prot protein existence level 1. Post-translational modification of specific protein by attachment of biotin. Acts on various carboxylases such as acetyl-CoA- carboxylase, pyruvate carboxylase, propionyl CoA carboxylase, and 3- methylcrotonyl CoA carboxylase. From Saccharomyces cerevisiae (strain ATCC 204508 / S288c) (Baker's yeast).
   9177..9582    +  promoter       LEU2 promoter: S. cerevisiae LEU2
   9583..10674   +  CDS            LEU2: LEU3_YEAST - Experimental evidence at protein level: Swiss-Prot protein existence level 1. Catalyzes the oxidation of 3-carboxy-2-hydroxy-4- methylpentanoate (3-isopropylmalate) to 3-carboxy-4-methyl-2- oxopentanoate. The product decarboxylates to 4-methyl-2 oxopentanoate. From Saccharomyces cerevisiae (strain ATCC 204508 / S288c) (Baker's yeast).
  11039..11155   -  CDS            NFS1 (fragment): NFS1_YEAST - Also known as SPL1 From Saccharomyces cerevisiae (strain ATCC 204508 / S288c) (Baker's yeast).
  11154..11204   -  misc_feature   bom (fragment): basis of mobility region from pBR322
  11306..1       -  CDS            rop (fragment) (across the origin): Rop protein, which maintains plasmids at low copy number; rop
