[The description below was written by a language model from this plasmid's Addgene catalogue record and pLannotate feature annotations shown in this document.]
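Description:
pSMF2 is a yeast expression plasmid built on the pJMD2 backbone that carries the wild-type Saccharomyces cerevisiae RPB1 gene (also called RPO21), which encodes the largest, catalytic subunit of RNA polymerase II. It is a centromeric shuttle vector. A CEN6/ARS element provides stable, low-copy maintenance and segregation in yeast. A ColE1/pUC-type origin and a β-lactamase gene under its own bla promoter allow propagation and ampicillin selection in E. coli. Selection in yeast relies on a LEU2 cassette with its own promoter, which complements leucine auxotrophy. The catalogue also lists gentamicin as a selectable marker, but no corresponding resistance gene is annotated in either sequence.

The catalogue states that RPB1 is expressed from its native promoter, which would keep it under endogenous regulation rather than a heterologous promoter. The annotation tool labels the RPO21 coding sequence as a fragment of about 4.6 kb. A short oppositely oriented piece of BPL1 lies downstream of it and was probably carried along with flanking genomic DNA. An NFS1 fragment likewise accompanies the LEU2 marker. Remnants of lacI, the CAP site, lac promoter/operator, bom and rop are backbone leftovers. No epitope tags or reporters are annotated.

Both the depositor and sequencing-derived records are about 11.3 kb and have the same feature layout. This is inconsistent with the catalogue's total size of 5,957 bp, although it roughly matches the listed backbone plus insert sizes combined. The associated work concerns the stability of the repeat length of the polymerase's C-terminal domain, so the plasmid presumably serves as the wild-type Rpb1 construct in such studies.
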