Addgene plasmid #112819: pSMF2
Purpose: Expresses wild-type Rpb1 in yeast cells
Depositing lab: Stephen Fuchs. Depositing organization: Tufts University. Publication: DNA Instability Maintains the Repeat Length of the Yeast RNA Polymerase II C-terminal Domain. Morrill SA, Exner AE, Babokhov M, Reinfeld BI, Fuchs SM. J Biol Chem. 2016 May 27;291(22):11540-50. doi: 10.1074/jbc.M115.696252. Epub 2016 Mar 29. PubMed 27026700.
Backbone
  Vector backbone: pJMD2
  Backbone size w/o insert (bp): 5345
  Total vector size (bp): 5957
  Vector type: Yeast Expression
  Selectable markers: Gentamicin, LEU2
Growth in bacteria
  Bacterial resistance: Ampicillin, 100 μg/mL
  Growth temperature: 37°C
  Growth strain: DH5alpha
  Copy number: Unknown
Gene/Insert
  Gene/Insert name: RPB1 (alt name: RPO21)
  Species: S. cerevisiae (budding yeast)
  Insert size (bp): 5200
  Entrez Gene: RPO21 (a.k.a. YDL140C, RPB1, RPB220, SIT1, SUA8)
  Promoter: Native promoter
  Cloning method: Unknown
  Sequencing primers: 5′ GATCGATGAGGAGTCACTGG; 3′ TTTACTAGCGCCGTTGGTTT
Terms and licenses: Academic/Nonprofit Terms; Industry Terms: Not Available to Industry
How to cite: pSMF2 was a gift from Stephen Fuchs (Addgene plasmid # 112819 ; http://n2t.net/addgene:112819 ; RRID:Addgene_112819)
